Addgene plasmid #172189: pV1393:SpRY
Purpose: (Empty Backbone) Genome editing of C. albicans
Depositing lab: Doug Bernstein. Depositing organization: Ball State University. Publication: SpRY Cas9 Can Utilize a Variety of Protospacer Adjacent Motif Site Sequences To Edit the Candida albicans Genome. Evans BA, Bernstein DA. mSphere. 2021 May 19;6(3). pii: 6/3/e00303-21. doi: 10.1128/mSphere.00303-21. PubMed 34011687.
Backbone
  Vector backbone: pV1088/pV1090
  Vector type: Yeast Expression
  Selectable markers: clonNAT
Growth in bacteria
  Bacterial resistance: Ampicillin, 100 μg/mL
  Growth temperature: 37°C
  Growth strain: DH5alpha
  Copy number: High Copy
Terms and licenses: Academic/Nonprofit Terms; Industry Terms: Not Available to Industry
How to cite: pV1393:SpRY was a gift from Doug Bernstein (Addgene plasmid # 172189 ; http://n2t.net/addgene:172189 ; RRID:Addgene_172189)
