[The description below was written by a language model from this plasmid's Addgene catalogue record and pLannotate feature annotations shown in this document.]
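Description:
pV1393:SpRY is a roughly 15 kb yeast expression plasmid for CRISPR genome editing of Candida albicans, deposited as an empty backbone, meaning no target-specific guide sequence has been installed. It derives from the pV1088/pV1090 vectors and rests on a pBluescript-type bacterial scaffold. That scaffold supplies a high-copy ColE1/pUC origin, an f1 origin, ampicillin resistance, remnants of the lacZα/lac promoter region, and flanking T3 and T7 promoters. Selection in Candida is by nourseothricin (clonNAT), conferred by a streptothricin acetyltransferase gene placed between the Ashbya gossypii TEF promoter and terminator.

The main payload is a Streptococcus pyogenes Cas9 open reading frame, followed by a 3xFLAG epitope tag and the S. cerevisiae CYC1 terminator. The plasmid name and associated publication indicate that this is the SpRY variant, which has relaxed PAM requirements and can therefore target sites lacking the canonical NGG motif. The promoter driving Cas9 is not annotated in the feature table. An S. pyogenes guide RNA scaffold lies elsewhere in the plasmid. The promoter driving it is likewise not annotated, and the role of two nearby tRNA-like annotations is not stated.

The plasmid also encodes FLP recombinase and carries two minimal FRT sites, which support excision but not integration. This arrangement suggests that the Cas9, guide and marker cassette can be removed by FLP after editing, allowing the clonNAT marker to be recycled. A fragment matching C. albicans EAF6 next to one FRT site may be homology for chromosomal integration, although the record does not state the integration locus. The construct is intended for expanding the range of editable sites in the C. albicans genome.
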