Features (pLannotate 1.2.2; 26 found; start..end, strand, type, name):
    141..4244    +  CDS            cas9: CAS9_STRP1 - Also known as csn1 From Streptococcus pyogenes serotype M1.
   4326..4391    +  CDS            3xFLAG: three tandem FLAG® epitope tags, followed by an enterokinase cleavage site
   4462..4709    +  terminator     CYC1 terminator: S. cerevisiae CYC1; transcription terminator for CYC1
   4712..4729    -  misc_feature   MCS (fragment): pBluescript multiple cloning site
   4728..4746    -  misc_feature   MCS (fragment): pBluescript multiple cloning site
   5825..7096    +  CDS            FLP: site-specific recombinase FLP is a site-specific recombinase from Saccharomyces cerevisiae. Recombination occurs at FRT sequences.
   7523..7720    -  terminator     TEF terminator: Ashbya gossypii TEF terminator
   7738..8307    -  CDS            sta: STA_STRLA - Experimental evidence at protein level: Swiss-Prot protein existence level 1. Involved in resistance to streptothricin, a broad-spectrum antibiotic produced by streptomycetes. Detoxifies streptothricin via acetylation of the beta amino group of the first beta-lysyl moiety of streptothricin. From Streptomyces lavendulae.
   8321..8664    -  promoter       TEF promoter: Ashbya gossypii TEF promoter
   8816..8903    -  ncRNA          tRNA: Accession: RF00005 - tRNA
   8912..8984    -  ncRNA          tRNA: Accession: RF00005 - tRNA
   9733..9808    +  misc_RNA       gRNA scaffold: guide RNA scaffold for the Streptococcus pyogenes CRISPR/Cas9 system
   9888..9921    -  protein_bind   FRT (minimal): supports FLP-mediated excision but not integration (Turan and Bode, 2011) FLP recombinase from the Saccharomyces cerevisiae 2μ plasmid
  10288..10306   -  promoter       T3 promoter: promoter for bacteriophage T3 RNA polymerase
  10349..10371   -  protein_bind   lac operator (fragment): The lac repressor binds to the lac operator to inhibit transcription in E. coli. This inhibition can be relieved by adding lactose or isopropyl-β-D-thiogalactopyranoside (IPTG). lac repressor encoded by lacI
  10375..10405   -  promoter       lac promoter: promoter for the E. coli lac operon
  10420..10441   -  protein_bind   CAP binding site: CAP binding activates transcription in the presence of cAMP. E. coli catabolite activator protein
  10454..10546   -  CDS            lacI (fragment): lac repressor; lacI; The lac repressor binds to the lac operator to inhibit transcription in E. coli. This inhibition can be relieved by adding lactose or isopropyl-β-D-thiogalactopyranoside (IPTG).
  10729..11317   -  rep_origin     ori: high-copy-number ColE1/pMB1/pBR322/pUC origin of replication
  11488..12348   -  CDS            AmpR: β-lactamase; bla; confers resistance to ampicillin, carbenicillin, and related antibiotics
  12349..12453   -  promoter       AmpR promoter: bla
  12506..12934   -  rep_origin     f1 ori (sequence partly withheld): f1 bacteriophage origin of replication; arrow indicates direction of (+) strand synthesis
  12939..13094   -  CDS            lacZα (fragment): LacZα fragment of β-galactosidase; lacZ fragment
  13102..13120   +  promoter       T7 promoter: promoter for bacteriophage T7 RNA polymerase
  13573..13606   -  protein_bind   FRT (minimal): supports FLP-mediated excision but not integration (Turan and Bode, 2011) FLP recombinase from the Saccharomyces cerevisiae 2μ plasmid
  13601..14161   -  CDS            EAF6 (fragment): EAF6_CANAL - Protein inferred from homology: Swiss-Prot protein existence level 3. Component of the NuA4 histone acetyltransferase complex which is involved in transcriptional activation of selected genes principally by acetylation of nucleosomal histone H4 and H2A. The NuA4 complex is also involved in DNA repair (By similarity). From Candida albicans (strain SC5314 / ATCC MYA-2876) (Yeast).
>Addgene plasmid #172189 | pV1393:SpRY | addgene full sequence | sequence record 341038 | Addgene NGS Result
TCCAATTAATATAAAATAAGTCTGATTTTCCAATTCCTGTTTTTTCTTTTTTTTTCTGTTTCTATTTCTT
TCCTTTTCTCCCTTTTTTTTAATTCTTCATTCAATCATCAATTGATAATTCAGGAATATTACAACCCGGG
ATGGATAAAAAGTATAGTATTGGTTTAGATATTGGTACTAACTCTGTGGGTTGGGCAGTTATCACCGACG
AATATAAAGTTCCATCAAAGAAATTTAAGGTGTTAGGTAACACTGACAGACACTCAATAAAAAAGAATCT
TATCGGTGCTCTTTTGTTCGACTCCGGTGAAACTGCCGAGAGAACACGTTTAAAAAGAACAGCAAGAAGA
AGATATACCCGTAGAAAAAATAGAATATGTTATTTACAAGAAATCTTTTCTAATGAAATGGCTAAAGTTG
ATGATTCCTTTTTCCATAGATTGGAAGAGTCATTTTTGGTTGAAGAAGACAAAAAGCATGAGAGACATCC
AATCTTTGGGAATATAGTTGATGAAGTGGCTTACCATGAAAAATATCCTACCATTTATCATTTAAGAAAG
AAATTGGTAGATTCAACTGATAAAGCTGACCTTAGATTAATCTATTTAGCACTTGCCCATATGATTAAAT
TTAGAGGTCATTTTTTGATTGAAGGTGATTTGAACCCAGATAATTCTGACGTGGATAAATTATTTATTCA
ATTAGTCCAAACCTACAACCAATTATTTGAGGAAAATCCAATTAATGCTAGTGGTGTCGATGCCAAAGCT
ATATTATCAGCCAGATTATCAAAATCTAGACGTTTGGAAAATTTGATTGCCCAATTGCCAGGAGAAAAAA
AGAATGGATTATTTGGAAACTTGATCGCATTATCATTGGGTTTGACACCAAATTTTAAATCTAATTTTGA
TTTAGCTGAAGATGCTAAATTACAATTATCAAAAGACACCTATGACGACGATTTGGACAATTTACTTGCT
CAAATTGGTGATCAATATGCAGATTTGTTCTTAGCTGCTAAAAACTTATCTGATGCTATTTTGTTGTCTG
ATATTTTGAGAGTGAACACAGAAATAACCAAAGCTCCATTATCAGCATCTATGATCAAACGTTATGATGA
ACACCATCAGGATTTGACTTTATTGAAAGCTTTGGTGAGACAACAATTGCCAGAGAAGTATAAAGAAATC
TTTTTCGATCAATCTAAAAACGGGTATGCAGGTTATATTGATGGGGGTGCCTCCCAAGAGGAATTTTACA
AATTTATAAAACCTATTTTAGAAAAGATGGATGGGACTGAGGAACTTTTGGTCAAATTGAACAGAGAAGA
TTTGTTACGTAAACAGAGAACTTTTGATAATGGTAGTATACCTCACCAAATTCATTTGGGTGAGTTGCAT
GCAATTTTAAGAAGACAAGAAGATTTTTATCCATTTTTAAAAGATAATAGAGAAAAAATCGAGAAAATTT
TAACCTTTAGAATTCCATACTATGTTGGGCCTTTGGCTAGAGGTAATTCAAGATTTGCCTGGATGACACG
TAAATCAGAAGAAACTATTACCCCTTGGAATTTTGAAGAGGTTGTTGATAAAGGAGCATCAGCACAGAGT
TTTATTGAAAGAATGACCAATTTCGATAAAAACTTACCAAATGAAAAAGTTTTACCAAAACATTCCTTGT
TATACGAATATTTTACTGTTTACAATGAACTTACAAAGGTTAAATATGTTACTGAAGGTATGCGTAAGCC
AGCCTTTTTATCTGGAGAACAGAAAAAGGCAATAGTTGATTTATTGTTTAAAACAAATAGAAAAGTTACT
GTTAAACAATTAAAAGAAGATTACTTTAAGAAAATTGAATGTTTTGATTCAGTTGAAATCAGTGGTGTTG
AAGACAGATTTAATGCTAGTTTAGGAACTTACCATGATTTACTTAAAATTATCAAAGATAAAGATTTCTT
GGATAACGAAGAAAATGAAGACATTTTAGAAGACATTGTTTTAACCTTAACTTTATTCGAAGATAGAGAG
ATGATTGAAGAACGTTTGAAGACTTATGCACATTTGTTTGACGATAAAGTGATGAAACAGTTGAAAAGAA
GACGTTATACTGGATGGGGTAGATTGTCTCGTAAATTGATCAATGGAATTAGAGATAAACAAAGTGGTAA
AACTATCTTGGACTTTTTGAAATCTGACGGATTTGCTAATAGAAATTTCATGCAATTGATCCACGACGAT
AGTTTGACATTTAAAGAAGACATCCAAAAGGCCCAAGTGAGTGGGCAAGGTGATTCATTACATGAACATA
TTGCAAATTTAGCCGGATCTCCTGCTATTAAGAAAGGGATATTACAAACTGTTAAAGTTGTGGATGAATT
AGTGAAAGTAATGGGAAGACATAAACCTGAAAACATTGTCATTGAGATGGCAAGAGAAAATCAAACTACA
CAAAAAGGACAGAAAAATAGTAGAGAACGTATGAAAAGAATAGAAGAGGGTATTAAAGAATTGGGTAGTC
AAATATTGAAAGAACACCCAGTGGAAAATACCCAGTTGCAAAATGAAAAATTATATCTTTACTACCTTCA
AAATGGACGTGATATGTATGTTGATCAGGAATTAGATATAAATAGACTTTCAGATTATGATGTAGATCAT
ATAGTTCCACAATCTTTCTTGAAAGATGATTCCATAGACAATAAAGTATTAACTAGAAGTGATAAAAATA
GAGGTAAAAGTGATAATGTCCCAAGTGAGGAAGTCGTCAAAAAGATGAAAAATTACTGGCGTCAACTTTT
GAATGCTAAATTAATTACTCAAAGAAAATTTGATAATTTGACTAAAGCAGAAAGAGGTGGGCTTTCTGAA
TTAGATAAAGCCGGGTTCATTAAAAGACAATTGGTCGAAACTAGACAAATTACTAAACATGTTGCCCAAA
TTTTAGATTCCCGTATGAACACTAAGTATGACGAAAATGATAAGTTAATACGTGAGGTTAAAGTCATTAC
TTTAAAATCAAAACTTGTCTCTGATTTCAGAAAGGATTTCCAATTCTATAAAGTTAGAGAAATTAATAAT
TATCATCATGCTCATGATGCATATTTGAATGCTGTAGTTGGAACTGCTTTAATCAAGAAATACCCTAAAT
TAGAATCTGAATTTGTATATGGTGATTACAAAGTCTATGATGTTAGAAAGATGATTGCTAAATCAGAACA
AGAAATTGGTAAAGCTACAGCTAAATACTTCTTTTACTCTAACATTATGAATTTCTTTAAAACAGAAATT
ACTTTGGCAAACGGTGAAATTAGAAAAAGACCTCTTATTGAAACAAATGGTGAGACTGGAGAGATAGTTT
GGGACAAAGGGCGTGATTTCGCTACTGTTAGAAAAGTTTTATCAATGCCACAAGTTAACATTGTAAAGAA
AACAGAGGTTCAAACTGGTGGTTTCTCAAAAGAAAGTATTAGACCTAAAAGAAATAGTGATAAATTGATT
GCCAGAAAAAAGGATTGGGATCCAAAGAAATATGGTGGTTTCTTATGGCCAACCGTAGCCTATTCTGTTT
TGGTTGTGGCAAAGGTTGAAAAGGGTAAAAGTAAAAAGCTTAAATCAGTAAAAGAACTTTTGGGTATTAC
AATAATGGAAAGAAGTTCCTTTGAAAAGAACCCTATTGATTTTTTGGAAGCTAAAGGTTATAAGGAAGTA
AAGAAGGACTTAATAATCAAATTGCCTAAATATTCTTTATTTGAATTAGAAAATGGGAGAAAAAGAATGT
TGGCTTCTGCTAAACAATTGCAAAAGGGTAATGAATTAGCATTGCCTTCCAAATATGTTAACTTCTTGTA
TTTAGCTTCACACTATGAAAAGTTGAAAGGGTCACCAGAAGATAACGAGCAAAAACAATTATTTGTTGAA
CAACACAAACACTACTTAGATGAGATTATAGAACAAATTAGTGAATTCAGTAAAAGAGTGATATTAGCTG
ATGCAAATTTAGATAAAGTTTTGTCAGCCTATAACAAACATAGAGATAAGCCAATTAGAGAACAAGCAGA
AAACATTATTCACTTATTTACCCTTACCAGATTAGGAGCACCTAGAGCTTTCAAGTATTTTGATACAACA
ATTGATCCAAAACAATATAGATCAACAAAAGAAGTCTTAGACGCCACCTTAATTCATCAATCAATCACTG
GATTGTATGAGACAAGAATTGATTTGTCTCAATTGGGTGGTGATGAAGGGGCTGATCCTAAGAAGAAAAG
AAAAGTTGATCCAAAGAAAAAGCGTAAGGTGGATCCTAAGAAAAAGAGAAAGGTTGACTACAAAGACCAT
GACGGTGATTATAAAGATCATGACATCGACTACAAGGATGACGATGACAAGTGATAATGATAATGACTGC
AGAGATCCATCGACCTGCCGCCAAGCTAATTCCGGGCGAATTTCTGTCGAGTCATGTAATTAGTTATGTC
ACGCTTACATTCACGCCCTCCCCCCACATCCGCTCTAACCGAAAAGGAAGGAGTTAGACAACCTGAAGTC
TAGGTCCCTATTTATTTTTTTATAGTTATGTTAGTATTAAGAACGTTATTTATATTTCAAATTTTTCTTT
TTTTTCTGTACAGACGCGTGTACGCATGTAACATTATACTGAAAACCTTGCTTGAGAAGGTTTTGGGACG
CTCGAAGGCTTTAATTTGCGGCCGGGCCCCCCCTCGAGGGATCCACTAGTTCTAGATTTTTGCAAGCATT
TAAATATTGCCAAGTAAAAACTTCAAATTTTCTTTCCCCTTGGAACTTTGACTTTATTTTTTTGACAGAT
TATTTTGACACACACACACCAAATGTGTTACCCCTTAAAACAAAAAAACACTTTTTTACAATTTCTTGGT
ATCCAGAATCATTCTAAGCATCATTCAATTATAATTTCAATCCAAAAAAGTAGTTTTAGTTTGACTTGAA
ACGTCAACAAACACAAATTTCAAATCATAACCTCTCCTGTTGCCTGTCAACAACACACCATAAGGAGAAG
GAATAGGAGGAGGAGGAGATAGAAACTTGCACGGCACCACAAAACACAAAATTGATTTCAACCAATACGG
TGACAACAACAATAGATTTCCGATAGAAATAATGATTATCGGAATAAGCTAGCTTTGCTTTGCTTTGCTT
TGCTTTTTGACTTGCTCTAATTTTTCGAAAATAATAATGGAGAAAAGTTCAAGGTGTTTAATGCATCAAC
TAAAACAGAAAATAATACATTAGACTAAACTTTTAATCTTTCTAGTACCAATAATTCACGCGTGCGTTTT
AATCCCAATCATGAAATGAAGAAGTTATTTCCCTTTTTCTTTCATCAAAAAAGAACTAAATTATTTTTTA
AATTTTAGTAAACAAAACCTGGAAATCGGGGAAACCGGGGGAGGGGGGCAGAAGGTGAAACGGGTAATAT
TGATAAATTTAATCTATAATTGATAAAGTTAAATTTAAATTGATTTGAATTGATTTGAATTGAATGAAAT
GCATTTGAATAAACGGCATCAAACTAAAAAAATATAGATCACATTCATAGTAAAACGATAACAAAGAACA
CCACAATTTATAGCAATGATAATAAACATCTAAAAAGAAAAGGGTACGAGAAGGAGAATGAAAAAAAACA
ATAAGCTAGTTCTTAATCTGTTCAGATATCTAATTTCAAAAAAAAGAATAGTATAAAAGGATAGTTGATT
CCTCTTGGTTGTTGAAAATTTGAATGATATCAATCAATTAATCAATCAAATAACAACAACCCACTAGACA
TCACCATTGTCGACATGCCACAATTTGATATATTATGTAAAACACCACCTAAGGTGCTTGTTCGTCAGTT
TGTGGAAAGGTTTGAAAGACCTTCAGGTGAGAAAATAGCATTATGTGCTGCTGAACTAACCTATTTATGT
TGGATGATTACACATAACGGAACAGCAATCAAGAGAGCCACATTCATGAGCTATAATACTATCATAAGCA
ATTCGTTGAGTTTCGATATTGTCAATAAATCACTCCAGTTTAAATACAAGACGCAAAAAGCAACAATTTT
GGAAGCCTCATTAAAGAAATTGATTCCTGCTTGGGAATTTACAATTATTCCTTACTATGGACAAAAACAT
CAATCTGATATCACTGATATTGTAAGTAGTTTGCAATTACAGTTCGAATCATCGGAAGAAGCAGATAAGG
GGAATAGCCACAGTAAAAAAATGCTTAAAGCACTTCTAAGTGAGGGTGAAAGCATCTGGGAGATCACTGA
GAAAATACTAAATTCGTTTGAGTATACTTCGAGATTTACAAAAACAAAAACTTTATACCAATTCCTCTTC
CTAGCTACTTTCATCAACTGTGGAAGATTCAGCGATATTAAGAACGTTGATCCGAAATCATTTAAATTAG
TCCAAAATAAGTATTTGGGAGTAATAATCCAGTGTTTAGTGACAGAGACAAAGACAAGCGTTAGTAGGCA
CATATATTTCTTTAGCGCAAGGGGTAGGATCGATCCACTTGTATATTTGGATGAATTTTTGAGGAATTCT
GAACCAGTCCTAAAACGAGTAAATAGGACCGGCAATTCTTCAAGCAATAAACAGGAATACCAATTATTAA
AAGATAACTTAGTCAGATCGTACAATAAAGCTTTGAAGAAAAATGCGCCTTATTCAATCTTTGCTATAAA
AAATGGCCCAAAATCTCACATTGGAAGACATTTGATGACCTCATTTCTTTCAATGAAGGGCCTAACGGAG
TTGACTAATGTTGTGGGAAATTGGAGCGATAAGCGTGCTTCTGCCGTGGCCAGGACAACGTATACTCATC
AGATAACAGCAATACCTGATCACTACTTCGCACTAGTTTCTCGGTACTATGCATATGATCCAATATCAAA
GGAAATGATAGCATTGAAGGATGAGACTAATCCAATTGAGGAGTGGCAGCATATAGAACAGCTAAAGGGT
AGTGCTGAAGGAAGCATACGATACCCCGCATGGAATGGGATAATATCACAGGAGGTACTAGACTACCTTT
CATCCTACATAAATAGACGCATATAAGAGTGAAATTCTGGAAATCTGGAAATCTGGTTTTGTATTCTTGT
TATTCTTCTTTTTGTTATTACATATATAACTTGTTACTTTTTTAAAAAAATCTTTGTATATTTTATAAAT
ATATAAAACTAAATTTAAGAAAAAGAGAAAAATGTTTTATTTGAGAGATTGAAATTTTACTTGAATTTAG
CTTAGCTTTTATAAAGTATTATTATGTAAAAAAACAAAACAAATATACATCAAAAAGTTAAGACTATAAA
ATAGCCACCCAAGGCATTTCTATATCTTGTTGTTGTTGTTTTCATCTTCTGTATCAGAGGAACTTATTTT
ATTATTTTCGTCACGGGTATTTTCTCTTGTTTGATGATTCATCCCATTCATTCCATCATAAAATGTCGAC
ACTGGATGGCGGCGTTAGTATCGAATCGACAGCAGTATAGCGACCAGCATTCACATACGATTGACGCATG
ATATTACTTTCTGCGCACTTAACTTCGCATCTGGGCAGATGATGTCGAGGCGAAAAAAAATATAAATCAC
GCTAACATTTGATTAAAATAGAACAACTACAATATAAAAAAACTATACAAATGACAAGTTCTTGAAAACA
AGAATCTTTTTATTGTCAGTACTGACTCGAGTTATTATGGACATGGCATAGACATATACAAAGCTTGTTC
ACCATCGGAAGCAGTACCATCGTATAAAGCAGTATCCAAACCACACAAAGTGAAACCCATTCCTCTATAA
GCATGAATAGCTGGAGCATTAACATTGGTAACTTCCAACCACAAATGACCAGCACCTCTTTCTCTGGCGA
ATTCAGTAGCCAAACCCATCAAAGCTCTACCAACACCATGACCTCTATGTTCTGGAGCAACTTCAATATC
TTCAACAGTCAATCTTCTGTTCCAACCAGAATAAGAAACAACAACGAAACCAGCCAAATCACCATCATCA
CCATAAGCAACGAAAGTTCTAGAATCTGGATCACCATCTTCACCAGCATCGGATTCATCATCGGATTCAT
CATCTGGGAAAACCTTAGTCAATGGTGGATCAACTGGAACTTCTCTCAAAGTGAAACCATCACCAGTAGC
AGTAACTCTAAAAACAGTATCGGTAGTGAAAGAACCATCCAAAGCTTCAATAGCTTCAGCATCACCTGGA
ACAGAAGTTCTGTATCTATAAGCAGTATCATCCAAAGTAGTAGACATAATTGTAGGATCCGGTTGTTTAT
GTTCGGATGTGATGTGAGAACTGTATCCTAGCAAGATTTTAAAAGGAAGTATATGAAAGAAGAACCTCAG
TGGCAAACCCTAACCTTTTATATTTCTCTACAGGGGCGCGGCGTGGGGACAATTCAACGCGTCTGTGAGG
GGAGCGTTTCCCTGCTCGCAGGTCTGCAGCGAGGAGCCGTAATTTTTGCTTCGCGCCGTGCGGCCATCAA
AATGTATGGATGCAAATGATTATACATGGGGATGTATGGGCTAAATGTACGGGCGACAGTCACATCATGC
CCCTGAGCTGCGCACGTCAAGACTGTCAAGGAGGGTATTCTGGGCCTCCATGTCGCTGGCCGGGTGACCC
GGCGGGGACGAGGCAAGCTTGATGTGCGGCCGCAAGTGATTAGACTTAGTCCGTTCAAATCAAGCACAAC
TCTGTTCATTGTTTCAACAAGAATTAATTCAAAAACAGGTTCGGTGCATAATTTGCAAAAAAATATTGCA
GCTTCTGTGGCTCGAACACAGTACCTCCAGATTTCAGGTTTGAAATACTTCAGTCTGACGCTCTCCCAGA
TGAGCTAAAGCTGCAATAAGAAAACCCACGCCGGGATTCGAACCCGGAATCCTTTGATTAGAAGTCAAAA
GCGATAACCATTTCGCCACGCAGGCCTACTTGATGGGTTTGTAAATGGTCTACTTTTTCAGACCTAACAG
AAATTTTAATGAAAGTCATATTCTTATACAATAAAACTGTGTCATAAAAGCAGATATTCGACTTTCGTAG
ATTATATAGGACCCAAGAACTAAAATTTAATGCCATATTATGCATTTTTAATCTGTAAAAGTGTTGTTTC
CAACCTATCACAAGTACGTTCTTGTAACTTGTGTTTGTAGGGTTGCAAATGAATCATAACAACATCTCAA
CAGAACATGTATAGCAAAGCTTAGTATAAAATCAGTGTTTTGAGAGGCAATCCAAGAATGTTTACATCAA
AGTTTCAATAAATATCGACCGAAACTGAAAATCTTTTTAGGTTATTGTTCACTTTTTTGTAAATATTTAA
ACATTTTTTGGACCTAAAAAAATACAAGCACCAATTACGTACCAAGAAGCATCTAATCAACTCCCAGATC
ACCACTATACATTTAAAAGTCATTGGTCAATAACTATACTCGAGTATTGCCTCATCAAAGAAACAATCAA
ATATTATAGATACTCACTCCATCACGTGATAATTTCACTGGTATGGAAAAGTGGAAAATTTTATAAAAAA
AAATTTGATGCCTTTGGCATAGCTGAAACTTCGGCCCAATAGGATTGGAGAATATGTTTTCGCAGCGTTC
TTACAATTAAATTGTGGTGGAAGTTCGAGACTTGCGTAAACTATTTTTAATTTGGAGACGGAATTCCGTC
TCGTTTTAGAGCTAGAAATAGCAAGTTAAAATAAGGCTAGTCCGTTATCAACTTGAAAAAGTGGCACCGA
GTCGGTGCTTTTTTTCTCGAGTTTTTTTATCGAGTGTTTAAGGATAATGATAACTGAAGAGAAGAATTAG
TTTTGCCGCCACCGCGGGAAGTTCCTATACTTTCTAGAGAATAGGAACTTCACGCCGGTAAACAAGTGGT
ATTCAAGCACAATTCAGTTTTCTGGATCTCTAATAATTGCAATTGCAATTGCTTCACATACTCTGTTTAT
AATTCAGTTTCTTTCTCTTGATGTTACTGATATATTAAGTTAATAAATACCAATAACTTTTTTTCAAAAA
TCTTCTATTTTCCTTTCAATTGATTATTTAAACACGAATCGTTAATAAGCTGTGATTGCTTTTTCTTTTT
CTTTTTCTTTTCTTTGTTCAAGTTTGAAAAAAGTAAAAAAAAAGGTTTCTCTTGTTCGATGTAGAATTCA
GTGGGTTATAGTTGTAATGATATATGGAATAAAAAGAAAGAAAGAAAGAGAGCTCCAGCTTTTGTTCCCT
TTAGTGAGGGTTAATTTCGAGCTTGGCGTAATCATGGTCATAGCTGTTTCCTGTGTGAAATTGTTATCCG
CTCACAATTCCACACAACATACGAGCCGGGAGCATAAAGTGTAAAGCCTGGGGTGCCTAATGAGTGAGCT
AACTCACATTAATTGCGTTGCGCTCACTGCCCGCTTTCCAGTCGGGAAACCTGTCGTGCCAGCTGCATTA
ATGAATCGGCCAACGCGCGGGGAGAGGCGGTTTGCGTATTGGGCGCTCTTCCGCTTCCTCGCTCACTGAC
TCGCTGCGCTCGGTCGTTCGGCTGCGGCGAGCGGTATCAGCTCACTCAAAGGCGGTAATACGGTTATCCA
CAGAATCAGGGGATAACGCAGGAAAGAACATGTGAGCAAAAGGCCAGCAAAAGGCCAGGAACCGTAAAAA
GGCCGCGTTGCTGGCGTTTTTCCATAGGCTCCGCCCCCCTGACGAGCATCACAAAAATCGACGCTCAAGT
CAGAGGTGGCGAAACCCGACAGGACTATAAAGATACCAGGCGTTTCCCCCTGGAAGCTCCCTCGTGCGCT
CTCCTGTTCCGACCCTGCCGCTTACCGGATACCTGTCCGCCTTTCTCCCTTCGGGAAGCGTGGCGCTTTC
TCATAGCTCACGCTGTAGGTATCTCAGTTCGGTGTAGGTCGTTCGCTCCAAGCTGGGCTGTGTGCACGAA
CCCCCCGTTCAGCCCGACCGCTGCGCCTTATCCGGTAACTATCGTCTTGAGTCCAACCCGGTAAGACACG
ACTTATCGCCACTGGCAGCAGCCACTGGTAACAGGATTAGCAGAGCGAGGTATGTAGGCGGTGCTACAGA
GTTCTTGAAGTGGTGGCCTAACTACGGCTACACTAGAAGAACAGTATTTGGTATCTGCGCTCTGCTGAAG
CCAGTTACCTTCGGAAAAAGAGTTGGTAGCTCTTGATCCGGCAAACAAACCACCGCTGGTAGCGGTGGTT
TTTTTGTTTGCAAGCAGCAGATTACGCGCAGAAAAAAAGGATCTCAAGAAGATCCTTTGATCTTTTCTAC
GGGGTCTGACGCTCAGTGGAACGAAAACTCACGTTAAGGGATTTTGGTCATGAGATTATCAAAAAGGATC
TTCACCTAGATCCTTTTAAATTAAAAATGAAGTTTTAAATCAATCTAAAGTATATATGAGTAAACTTGGT
CTGACAGTTACCAATGCTTAATCAGTGAGGCACCTATCTCAGCGATCTGTCTATTTCGTTCATCCATAGT
TGCCTGACTCCCCGTCGTGTAGATAACTACGATACGGGAGGGCTTACCATCTGGCCCCAGTGCTGCAATG
ATACCGCGAGACCCACGCTCACCGGCTCCAGATTTATCAGCAATAAACCAGCCAGCCGGAAGGGCCGAGC
GCAGAAGTGGTCCTGCAACTTTATCCGCCTCCATCCAGTCTATTAATTGTTGCCGGGAAGCTAGAGTAAG
TAGTTCGCCAGTTAATAGTTTGCGCAACGTTGTTGCCATTGCTACAGGCATCGTGGTGTCACGCTCGTCG
TTTGGTATGGCTTCATTCAGCTCCGGTTCCCAACGATCAAGGCGAGTTACATGATCCCCCATGTTGTGCA
AAAAAGCGGTTAGCTCCTTCGGTCCTCCGATCGTTGTCAGAAGTAAGTTGGCCGCAGTGTTATCACTCAT
GGTTATGGCAGCACTGCATAATTCTCTTACTGTCATGCCATCCGTAAGATGCTTTTCTGTGACTGGTGAG
TACTCAACCAAGTCATTCTGAGAATAGTGTATGCGGCGACCGAGTTGCTCTTGCCCGGCGTCAATACGGG
ATAATACCGCGCCACATAGCAGAACTTTAAAAGTGCTCATCATTGGAAAACGTTCTTCGGGGCGAAAACT
CTCAAGGATCTTACCGCTGTTGAGATCCAGTTCGATGTAACCCACTCGTGCACCCAACTGATCTTCAGCA
TCTTTTACTTTCACCAGCGTTTCTGGGTGAGCAAAAACAGGAAGGCAAAATGCCGCAAAAAAGGGAATAA
GGGCGACACGGAAATGTTGAATACTCATACTCTTCCTTTTTCAATATTATTGAAGCATTTATCAGGGTTA
TTGTCTCATGAGCGGATACATATTTGAATGTATTTAGAAAAATAAACAAATAGGGGTTCCGCGCACATTT
CCCCGAAAAGTGCCACCTAAATTGTAAGCGTTAATATTTTGTTAAAATTCGCGTTAAATTTTTGTTAAAT
CAGCTCATTTTTTAACCAATAGGCCGAAATCGGCAAAATCCCTTATAAATCAAAAGAATAGACCGAGATA
GGGT
[37 nt withheld, positions 12605-12641]
AAAGAACGTGGACTCCAACGTCAAAGG
[49 nt withheld, positions 12669-12717]
T
[91 nt withheld, positions 12719-12809]
G
[124 nt withheld, positions 12811-12934]
CCCATTCGCCATTCAGGCTGCGCAACTGTTGGGAAGGGCGATCGGTGCGGGCCTCTTCGCTATTACGCCA
GCTGGCGAAAGGGGGATGTGCTGCAAGGCGATTAAGTTGGGTAACGCCAGGGTTTTCCCAGTCACGACGT
TGTAAAACGACGGCCAGTGAGCGCGCGTAATACGACTCACTATAGGGCGAATTGAGGCCTGCATGCGGTA
CCATGAAGAATGCTGAATCACTTGATAGGATTTAGTTCCATTATGGTACTAAGAAGTAATATTACTTCTA
TGAAAAGGTTGAATCCGAGATCAAAATTCATCTTTTCATATACTCTGGAGAAAAAAAAAAAAGTAATTGT
AGTAAGAATGACAAGTATCAGTTGAGAAAAAAAGTAACAAAGAGAAAGCTCGGAGGAGGCTCCCCAAAGG
TTTTATCACCAATGGTGGAACCACTAACCCAAGAACAGAAAAAGCATTGATATTTTGAAAAAATACAATA
CTCATCTTTTAACCCGAACCTTTTCTTGTCCTTTAAAACTTTTATCTCATATCTGTCCAAAGTCATATTG
TCTTACTACTTTCTCTCCTTCATCGTCCTTCCTGCCACTACTACCACTGGGAGTTTCGTTCTTCTCGATA
CGGATCCTGAAGTTCCTATACTTTCTAGAGAATAGGAACTTCATTAGCTTTACTTCCTGCACTAGCAGTG
GTTGGATCAACAGAATCTTCATAATCATCAAAATCGTCTTTTGAAGACCCCCCGTTTGATGTATGGCCCT
GTCTTTTCATCAAACTTTTTATATAGTTGACTGAACTGAGGCTAAATATGTGATCATCTTCACTATAGAC
AATCTTTCTCTTATTTGCACCACCGCCACCACCAGTCTTTGAGAAATTCTCAAAACCTTTTACGATATTA
CCAAGCGGGCTCTCTTCGAAATAATCTATCTCTTTTTGATATATCGAATCCTCTAGCGTGGTTAGCTTTC
TAGTTAGTTCTTGCTTCTTAAGAATTTGCTGGATTAGTTTATTTTTCAATTCAACGTATTTCTCAGAGTC
ATCTTTAGATTTTGATGAAGATGTGCGTTCATTCGCTATATCCTTCTTGGTCGTGTCTTTTCGATCCTCC
TTGGCTGGCACTGAACTCGTCTTTTTTGGCGTTGCTGTTCCAGACAGACTTATCTCATTAGATTTGGAAC
TTGTGGGTTTAACATCATTTGCATCTTTAGTAGACATGATTGTGTAATACCGTGATTGTTTGTTTTGAAA
GGTCTGTCATATTTCTATCAATTTCAAAACAAAATGTTCATCAGAAAAAAGCCAAAAATGTCTCTTCTAG
CTTCTTAGTGGTGTCGCAAAATACACAATGTCGCTCAACAATCCACATTCCCGGCGCATAGCTCAAATCA
CATGACTACAGCTAACAATTACACAAAAAAATTCTCTTTTCGATGTAGCAACTATCTTCAACTAAAACAT
TTTCTCCTTCGGCCCATGATTGTCCTCCGGGTCGACAGCAAGCCGTTACAATTGAGATGGAAAGCGACCT
ACCTTCACTCGATAAGGTGCTTAATTGTACTTCATATAAATCTGGCCCGGATCTAAACAAATGAGTTCCA
TTAAGCCGTGGGTTCTCAATTAGGGTTTTTGTTTTTGATTTAGAAAAAAGAGATCAAGATTTGTTTACAG
GTGATGCCTTTTTTTAGAACTTATGCGTTGCAAAAGTTGACTAACGATTTCTATAAGGTGATCCACACTA
ATTATACAAACGTACAAACAGACATACTTTTCCTGCGTTCACCTGATGTTGGCCAGATTTCTCTCTTCAT
TGCATAGAACATAACCACACTAGGGCAACAGAAAAAAAAAAAAAAAGTGCATCGGGAAGTTGTGTTCCAT
TCATTATATGTCTACTACTGCATATGAGTAGCCCACCCACCACCACCATAGTAAGTTTTTGTGTATGCGC
GCCGTCAGGTTATTTCATTTCTGAATTTTTCAACCACCTTACTCCCTTTATTGTTGATTGACAATTTTGC
TCACAGTAAGATCTTTTAGAC
